>Addgene plasmid #149413 | pAAV-TBG-mem-TurboID | addgene full sequence | sequence record 300792 | Addgene NGS Result
TGCATGTATAATTTCTACAGAACCTATTAGAAAGGATCACCCAGCCTCTGCTTTTGTACAACTTTCCCTT
AAAAAACTGCCAATTCCACTGCTGTTTGGCCCAATAGTGAGAACTTTTTCCTGCTGCCTCTTGGTGCTTT
TGCCTATGGCCCCTATTCTGCCTGCTGAAGACACTCTTGCCAGCATGGACTTAAACCCCTCCAGCTCTGA
CAATCCTCTTTCTCTTTTGTTTTACATGAAGGGTCTGGCAGCCAAAGCAATCACTCAAAGTTCAAACCTT
ATCATTTTTTGCTTTGTTCCTCTTGGCCTTGGTTTTGTACATCAGCTTTGAAAATACCATCCCAGGGTTA
ATGCTGGGGTTAATTTATAACTAAGAGTGCTCTAGTTTTGCAATACAGGACATGCTATAAAAATGGAAAG
ATGTTGCTTTCTGAGAGACTGCAGAAGTTGGTCGTGAGGCACTGGGCAGGTAAGTATCAAGGTTACAAGA
CAGGTTTAAGGAGACCAATAGAAACTGGGCTTGTCGAGACAGAGAAGACTCTTGCGTTTCTGATAGGCAC
CTATTGGTCTTACTGACATCCACTTTGCCTTTCTCTCCACAGGTGTCCAGGCGGCCGCGCCACCATGGAG
ACAGACACACTCCTGCTATGGGTGCTGCTGCTCTGGGTTCCAGGTTCCACTGGTGACTACCCATACGATG
TTCCAGATTACGCTGCTAGCAAAGACAATACTGTGCCTCTGAAGCTGATCGCTCTCCTGGCTAATGGCGA
GTTCCATAGTGGCGAACAGCTGGGAGAAACCCTGGGCATGTCCAGGGCCGCTATCAACAAGCACATTCAG
ACTCTGCGCGACTGGGGCGTGGACGTGTTCACCGTGCCCGGAAAGGGCTACTCTCTGCCCGAGCCTATCC
CGCTGCTGAACGCTAAACAGATTCTGGGACAGCTGGACGGCGGGAGCGTGGCAGTCCTGCCTGTGGTCGA
CTCCACCAATCAGTACCTGCTGGATCGAATCGGCGAGCTGAAGAGTGGGGATGCTTGCATTGCAGAATAT
CAGCAGGCAGGGAGAGGAAGCAGAGGGAGGAAATGGTTCTCTCCTTTTGGAGCTAACCTGTACCTGAGTA
TGTTTTGGCGCCTGAAGCGGGGACCAGCAGCAATCGGCCTGGGCCCGGTCATCGGAATTGTCATGGCAGA
AGCGCTGCGAAAGCTGGGAGCAGACAAGGTGCGAGTCAAATGGCCCAATGACCTGTATCTGCAGGATAGA
AAGCTGGCAGGCATCCTGGTGGAGCTGGCCGGAATAACAGGCGATGCTGCACAGATCGTCATTGGCGCCG
GGATTAACGTGGCTATGAGGCGCGTGGAGGAAAGCGTGGTCAATCAGGGCTGGATCACACTGCAGGAAGC
AGGGATTAACCTGGACAGGAATACTCTGGCCGCTACGCTGATCCGAGAGCTGCGGGCAGCCCTGGAACTG
TTCGAGCAGGAAGGCCTGGCTCCATATCTGCCACGGTGGGAGAAGCTGGATAACTTCATCAATAGACCCG
TGAAGCTGATCATTGGGGACAAAGAGATTTTCGGGATTAGCCGGGGGATTGATAAACAGGGAGCCCTGCT
GCTGGAACAGGACGGAGTTATCAAACCCTGGATGGGCGGAGAAATCAGTCTGCGGTCTGCCGAAAAGCTG
CAGGGCAAGCCCATCCCCAACCCCCTGCTGGGCCTGGACAGCACCAATGCTGTGGGCCAGGACACGCAGG
AGGTCATCGTGGTGCCACACTCCTTGCCCTTTAAGGTGGTGGTGATCTCAGCCATCCTGGCCCTGGTGGT
GCTCACCATCATCTCCCTTATCATCCTCATCATGCTTTGGCAGAAGAAGCCACGTTAAAAGCTTGGATCC
AATCAACCTCTGGATTACAAAATTTGTGAAAGATTGACTGGTATTCTTAACTATGTTGCTCCTTTTACGC
TATGTGGATACGCTGCTTTAATGCCTTTGTATCATGCTATTGCTTCCCGTATGGCTTTCATTTTCTCCTC
CTTGTATAAATCCTGGTTGCTGTCTCTTTATGAGGAGTTGTGGCCCGTTGTCAGGCAACGTGGCGTGGTG
TGCACTGTGTTTGCTGACGCAACCCCCACTGGTTGGGGCATTGCCACCACCTGTCAGCTCCTTTCCGGGA
CTTTCGCTTTCCCCCTCCCTATTGCCACGGCGGAACTCATCGCCGCCTGCCTTGCCCGCTGCTGGACAGG
GGCTCGGCTGTTGGGCACTGACAATTCCGTGGTGTTGTCGGGGAAATCATCGTCCTTTCCTTGGCTGCTC
GCCTGTGTTGCCACCTGGATTCTGCGCGGGACGTCCTTCTGCTACGTCCCTTCGGCCCTCAATCCAGCGG
ACCTTCCTTCCCGCGGCCTGCTGCCGGCTCTGCGGCCTCTTCCGCGTCTTCGAGATCTGCCTCGACTGTG
CCTTCTAGTTGCCAGCCATCTGTTGTTTGCCCCTCCCCCGTGCCTTCCTTGACCCTGGAAGGTGCCACTC
CCACTGTCCTTTCCTAATAAAATGAGGAAATTGCATCGCATTGTCTGAGTAGGTGTCATTCTATTCTGGG
GGGTGGGGTGGGGCAGGACAGCAAGGGGGAGGATTGGGAAGACAATAGCAGGCATGCTGGGGACTCGAGT
TAAGGGCGAATTCCCGATAAGGATCTTCCTAGAGCATGGCTACGTAGATAAGTAGCATGGCGGGTTAATC
ATTAACTACAAGGAACCCCTAGTGATGGAGTTGGCCACTCCCTCTCTGCGCGCTCGCTCGCTCACTGAGG
CCGGGCGACCAAAGGTCGCCCGACGCCCGGGCTTTGCCCGGGCGGCCTCAGTGAGCGAGCGAGCGCGCAG
CCTTAATTAACCTAATTCACTGGCCGTCGTTTTACAACGTCGTGACTGGGAAAACCCTGGCGTTACCCAA
CTTAATCGCCTTGCAGCACATCCCCCTTTCGCCAGCTGGCGTAATAGCGAAGAGGCCCGCACCGATCGCC
CTTCCCAACAGTTGCGCAGCCTGAATGGCGAATGGG
[124 nt withheld, positions 3047-3170]
C
[91 nt withheld, positions 3172-3262]
A
[49 nt withheld, positions 3264-3312]
CCTTTGACGTTGGAGTCCACGTTCTTT
[37 nt withheld, positions 3340-3376]
ACCCTATCTCGGTCTATTCTTTTGATTTATAAGGGATTTTGCCGATTTCGGCCTATTGGTTAAAAAATGA
GCTGATTTAACAAAAATTTAACGCGAATTTTAACAAAATATTAACGCTTACAATTTAGGTGGCACTTTTC
GGGGAAATGTGCGCGGAACCCCTATTTGTTTATTTTTCTAAATACATTCAAATATGTATCCGCTCATGAG
ACAATAACCCTGATAAATGCTTCAATAATATTGAAAAAGGAAGAGTATGAGTATTCAACATTTCCGTGTC
GCCCTTATTCCCTTTTTTGCGGCATTTTGCCTTCCTGTTTTTGCTCACCCAGAAACGCTGGTGAAAGTAA
AAGATGCTGAAGATCAGTTGGGTGCACGAGTGGGTTACATCGAACTGGATCTCAACAGCGGTAAGATCCT
TGAGAGTTTTCGCCCCGAAGAACGTTTTCCAATGATGAGCACTTTTAAAGTTCTGCTATGTGGCGCGGTA
TTATCCCGTATTGACGCCGGGCAAGAGCAACTCGGTCGCCGCATACACTATTCTCAGAATGACTTGGTTG
AGTACTCACCAGTCACAGAAAAGCATCTTACGGATGGCATGACAGTAAGAGAATTATGCAGTGCTGCCAT
AACCATGAGTGATAACACTGCGGCCAACTTACTTCTGACAACGATCGGAGGACCGAAGGAGCTAACCGCT
TTTTTGCACAACATGGGGGATCATGTAACTCGCCTTGATCGTTGGGAACCGGAGCTGAATGAAGCCATAC
CAAACGACGAGCGTGACACCACGATGCCTGTAGCAATGGCAACAACGTTGCGCAAACTATTAACTGGCGA
ACTACTTACTCTAGCTTCCCGGCAACAATTAATAGACTGGATGGAGGCGGATAAAGTTGCAGGACCACTT
CTGCGCTCGGCCCTTCCGGCTGGCTGGTTTATTGCTGATAAATCTGGAGCCGGTGAGCGTGGGTCTCGCG
GTATCATTGCAGCACTGGGGCCAGATGGTAAGCCCTCCCGTATCGTAGTTATCTACACGACGGGGAGTCA
GGCAACTATGGATGAACGAAATAGACAGATCGCTGAGATAGGTGCCTCACTGATTAAGCATTGGTAACTG
TCAGACCAAGTTTACTCATATATACTTTAGATTGATTTAAAACTTCATTTTTAATTTAAAAGGATCTAGG
TGAAGATCCTTTTTGATAATCTCATGACCAAAATCCCTTAACGTGAGTTTTCGTTCCACTGAGCGTCAGA
CCCCGTAGAAAAGATCAAAGGATCTTCTTGAGATCCTTTTTTTCTGCGCGTAATCTGCTGCTTGCAAACA
AAAAAACCACCGCTACCAGCGGTGGTTTGTTTGCCGGATCAAGAGCTACCAACTCTTTTTCCGAAGGTAA
CTGGCTTCAGCAGAGCGCAGATACCAAATACTGTTCTTCTAGTGTAGCCGTAGTTAGGCCACCACTTCAA
GAACTCTGTAGCACCGCCTACATACCTCGCTCTGCTAATCCTGTTACCAGTGGCTGCTGCCAGTGGCGAT
AAGTCGTGTCTTACCGGGTTGGACTCAAGACGATAGTTACCGGATAAGGCGCAGCGGTCGGGCTGAACGG
GGGGTTCGTGCACACAGCCCAGCTTGGAGCGAACGACCTACACCGAACTGAGATACCTACAGCGTGAGCT
ATGAGAAAGCGCCACGCTTCCCGAAGGGAGAAAGGCGGACAGGTATCCGGTAAGCGGCAGGGTCGGAACA
GGAGAGCGCACGAGGGAGCTTCCAGGGGGAAACGCCTGGTATCTTTATAGTCCTGTCGGGTTTCGCCACC
TCTGACTTGAGCGTCGATTTTTGTGATGCTCGTCAGGGGGGCGGAGCCTATGGAAAAACGCCAGCAACGC
GGCCTTTTTACGGTTCCTGGCCTTTTGCTGGCCTTTTGCTCACATGTTCTTTCCTGCGTTATCCCCTGAT
TCTGTGGATAACCGTATTACCGCCTTTGAGTGAGCTGATACCGCTCGCCGCAGCCGAACGACCGAGCGCA
GCGAGTCAGTGAGCGAGGAAGCGGAAGAGCGCCCAATACGCAAACCGCCTCTCCCCGCGCGTTGGCCGAT
TCATTAATGCAGCTGGCACGACAGGTTTCCCGACTGGAAAGCGGGCAGTGAGCGCAACGCAATTAATGTG
AGTTAGCTCACTCATTAGGCACCCCAGGCTTTACACTTTATGCTTCCGGCTCGTATGTTGTGTGGAATTG
TGAGCGGATAACAATTTCACACAGGAAACAGCTATGACCATGATTACGCCAGATTTAATTAAGGCCTTAA
TTAGGCTGCGCGCTCGCTCGCTCACTGAGGCCGCCCGGGCAAAGCCCGGGCGTCGGGCGACCTTTGGTCG
CCCGGCCTCAGTGAGCGAGCGAGCGCGCAGAGAGGGAGTGGCCAACTCCATCACTAGGGGTTCCTTGTAG
TTAATGATTAACCCGCCATGCTACTTATCTACGTAGCCATGCTCTAGGAAGATCGGAATTCGCCCTTAAG
CTAGCAGGTTAATTTTTAAAAAGCAGTCAAAAGTCCAAGTGGCCCTTGGCAGCATTTACTCTCTCTGTTT
GCTCTGGTTAATAATCTCAGGAGCACAAACATTCCAGATCCAGGTTAATTTTTAAAAAGCAGTCAAAAGT
CCAAGTGGCCCTTGGCAGCATTTACTCTCTCTGTTTGCTCTGGTTAATAATCTCAGGAGCACAAACATTC
CAGATCCGGCGCGCCAGGGCTGGAAGCTACCTTTGACATCATTTCCTCTGCGAA
Features (pLannotate 1.2.2; 19 found; start..end, strand, type, name):
      1..410     +  promoter       TBG promoter: promoter from the human thyroxine-binding globulin gene (Yan et al., 2012)
    470..602     +  intron         chimeric intron: chimera between introns from human β-globin and immunoglobulin heavy chain genes
    625..687     +  sig_peptide    Igκ leader: leader sequence from mouse immunoglobulin κ light chain
    688..714     +  CDS            3xHA (fragment): three tandem HA epitope tags
    721..1677    +  CDS            TurboID: mutant of the E. coli biotin ligase BioID engineered for improved catalytic efficiency (Branon et al., 2018)
   1729..1875    +  CDS            PDGFRβ TM domain: transmembrane domain from platelet derived growth factor receptor beta
   1891..2432    +  misc_feature   WPRE (fragment): woodchuck hepatitis virus posttranscriptional regulatory element
   2446..2653    +  polyA_signal   bGH poly(A) signal: bovine growth hormone polyadenylation signal
   2741..2871    +  repeat_region  AAV2 ITR (fragment): inverted terminal repeat of adeno-associated virus serotype 2 inverted
   2885..3042    +  CDS            lacZα (fragment): LacZα fragment of β-galactosidase; lacZ fragment
   3047..3475    +  rep_origin     f1 ori (sequence partly withheld): f1 bacteriophage origin of replication; arrow indicates direction of (+) strand synthesis
   3528..3632    +  promoter       AmpR promoter: bla
   3633..4493    +  CDS            AmpR: β-lactamase; bla; confers resistance to ampicillin, carbenicillin, and related antibiotics
   4664..5252    +  rep_origin     ori: high-copy-number ColE1/pMB1/pBR322/pUC origin of replication
   5435..5527    +  CDS            lacI (fragment): lac repressor; lacI; The lac repressor binds to the lac operator to inhibit transcription in E. coli. This inhibition can be relieved by adding lactose or isopropyl-β-D-thiogalactopyranoside (IPTG).
   5540..5561    +  protein_bind   CAP binding site: CAP binding activates transcription in the presence of cAMP. E. coli catabolite activator protein
   5576..5606    +  promoter       lac promoter: promoter for the E. coli lac operon
   5614..5630    +  protein_bind   lac operator: The lac repressor binds to the lac operator to inhibit transcription in E. coli. This inhibition can be relieved by adding lactose or isopropyl-β-D-thiogalactopyranoside (IPTG). lac repressor encoded by lacI
   5691..5821    -  repeat_region  AAV2 ITR (fragment): inverted terminal repeat of adeno-associated virus serotype 2 inverted
