[The description below was written by a language model from this plasmid's Addgene catalogue record and pLannotate feature annotations shown in this document.]
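Description:
pAAV-TBG-mem-TurboID is a 6,160 bp adeno-associated virus transfer plasmid designed for hepatocyte-specific expression of a membrane-anchored form of the proximity-labelling biotin ligase TurboID within the secretory pathway. It is propagated in E. coli through a high-copy ColE1/pUC-type origin with ampicillin selection (AmpR under its own bla promoter). The backbone also carries an f1 phage origin and remnants of a lac region (lacZα and lacI fragments, CAP site, lac promoter and operator) that have no role in the payload. Two AAV2 inverted terminal repeats, both annotated as fragments, flank the expression cassette and provide the cis signals needed for replication and packaging of the intervening DNA into recombinant AAV particles.

Between the ITRs, the human thyroxine-binding globulin (TBG) promoter restricts transcription to hepatocytes, and a chimeric β-globin/immunoglobulin intron follows it to enhance expression. The open reading frame begins with the mouse Igκ leader, which directs the protein into the secretory pathway. This is followed by an HA epitope (annotated as a fragment of a 3xHA element), TurboID, and the PDGFRβ transmembrane domain, which tethers the enzyme to the membrane. The catalogue entry lists a C-terminal V5 tag, although the feature table does not annotate it separately. A WPRE fragment and the bovine growth hormone polyadenylation signal promote transcript stability and 3′ end processing. The associated work concerns cell type-selective secretome profiling in vivo, so the construct serves to biotinylate proteins transiting the hepatocyte secretory pathway, allowing them to be captured and identified.
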