Addgene plasmid #149413: pAAV-TBG-mem-TurboID
Purpose: Hepatocyte-specific expression of secretory pathway membrane-localized TurboID, N-term HA tag, C-term V5 tag, in AAV expression plasmid. Amp selection
Depositing lab: Jonathan Long. Depositing organization: Stanford University. Publication: Cell type-selective secretome profiling in vivo. Wei W, Riley NM, Yang AC, Kim JT, Terrell SM, Li VL, Garcia-Contreras M, Bertozzi CR, Long JZ. Nat Chem Biol. 2021 Mar;17(3):326-334. doi: 10.1038/s41589-020-00698-y. Epub 2020 Nov 16. PubMed 33199915.
Backbone
  Vector backbone: AAV
  Total vector size (bp): 6160
  Vector type: AAV
Growth in bacteria
  Bacterial resistance: Ampicillin, 100 μg/mL
  Growth temperature: 37°C
  Growth strain: NEB Stable
  Copy number: Unknown
Gene/Insert
  Gene/Insert name: mem-TurboID
  Insert size (bp): 1254
  Promoter: TBG
  Tag / fusion protein: V5 (C terminal on insert); HA (N terminal on insert)
  Cloning method: Restriction Enzyme; 5′ cloning site NotI (not destroyed); 3′ cloning site HindIII (not destroyed)
  Sequencing primers: 5′ aaactgggcttgtcgagaca; 3′ gcagcgtatccacatag
Terms and licenses: Academic/Nonprofit Terms; Industry Terms: Not Available to Industry
How to cite: pAAV-TBG-mem-TurboID was a gift from Jonathan Long (Addgene plasmid # 149413 ; http://n2t.net/addgene:149413 ; RRID:Addgene_149413)
